>Addgene plasmid #144123 | TFORF2507 | addgene full sequence | sequence record 396230 | Addgene NGS Result
TTAATGTAGTCTTATGCAATACTCTTGTAGTCTTGCAACATGGTAACGATGAGTTAGCAACATGCCTTAC
AAGGAGAGAAAAAGCACCGTGCATGCCGATTGGTGGAAGTAAGGTGGTACGATCGTGCCTTATTAGGAAG
GCAACAGACGGGTCTGACATGGATTGGACGAACCACTGAATTGCCGCATTGCAGAGATATTGTATTTAAG
TGCCTAGCTCGATACATAAACGGGTCTCTCTGGTTAGACCAGATCTGAGCCTGGGAGCTCTCTGGCTAAC
TAGGGAACCCACTGCTTAAGCCTCAATAAAGCTTGCCTTGAGTGCTTCAAGTAGTGTGTGCCCGTCTGTT
GTGTGACTCTGGTAACTAGAGATCCCTCAGACCCTTTTAGTCAGTGTGGAAAATCTCTAGCAGTGGCGCC
CGAACAGGGACTTGAAAGCGAAAGGGAAACCAGAGGAGCTCTCTCGACGCAGGACTCGGCTTGCTGAAGC
GCGCACGGCAAGAGGCGAGGGGCGGCGACTGGTGAGTACGCCAAAAATTTTGACTAGCGGAGGCTAGAAG
GAGAGAGATGGGTGCGAGAGCGTCAGTATTAAGCGGGGGAGAATTAGATCGCGATGGGAAAAAATTCGGT
TAAGGCCAGGGGGAAAGAAAAAATATAAATTAAAACATATAGTATGGGCAAGCAGGGAGCTAGAACGATT
CGCAGTTAATCCTGGCCTGTTAGAAACATCAGAAGGCTGTAGACAAATACTGGGACAGCTACAACCATCC
CTTCAGACAGGATCAGAAGAACTTAGATCATTATATAATACAGTAGCAACCCTCTATTGTGTGCATCAAA
GGATAGAGATAAAAGACACCAAGGAAGCTTTAGACAAGATAGAGGAAGAGCAAAACAAAAGTAAGACCAC
CGCACAGCAAGCGGCCGCTGATCTTCAGACCTGGAGGAGGAGATATGAGGGACAATTGGAGAAGTGAATT
ATATAAATATAAAGTAGTAAAAATTGAACCATTAGGAGTAGCACCCACCAAGGCAAAGAGAAGAGTGGTG
CAGAGAGAAAAAAGAGCAGTGGGAATAGGAGCTTTGTTCCTTGGGTTCTTGGGAGCAGCAGGAAGCACTA
TGGGCGCAGCGTCAATGACGCTGACGGTACAGGCCAGACAATTATTGTCTGGTATAGTGCAGCAGCAGAA
CAATTTGCTGAGGGCTATTGAGGCGCAACAGCATCTGTTGCAACTCACAGTCTGGGGCATCAAGCAGCTC
CAGGCAAGAATCCTGGCTGTGGAAAGATACCTAAAGGATCAACAGCTCCTGGGGATTTGGGGTTGCTCTG
GAAAACTCATTTGCACCACTGCTGTGCCTTGGAATGCTAGTTGGAGTAATAAATCTCTGGAACAGATTTG
GAATCACACGACCTGGATGGAGTGGGACAGAGAAATTAACAATTACACAAGCTTAATACACTCCTTAATT
GAAGAATCGCAAAACCAGCAAGAAAAGAATGAACAAGAATTATTGGAATTAGATAAATGGGCAAGTTTGT
GGAATTGGTTTAACATAACAAATTGGCTGTGGTATATAAAATTATTCATAATGATAGTAGGAGGCTTGGT
AGGTTTAAGAATAGTTTTTGCTGTACTTTCTATAGTGAATAGAGTTAGGCAGGGATATTCACCATTATCG
TTTCAGACCCACCTCCCAACCCCGAGGGGACCCATGCATTGCATCTCAATTAGTCAGCAACCAGGTGTGG
AAAGTCCCCAGGCTCCCCAGCAGGCAGAAGTATGCAAAGCATGCGTCTCAATTAGTCAGCAACCATAGTC
CCGCCCCTAACTCCGCCCATCCCGCCCCTAACTCCGCCCAGTTCCGCCCATTCTCCGCCCCATGGCTGAC
TAATTTTTTTTATTTATGCAGAGGCCGAGGCCGCCTCGGCCTCTGAGCTATTCCAGAAGTAGTGAGGAGG
CTTTTTTGGAGGCCTAGGCTTTTGCAAAAAGCTTTCTAGAGGTACCACCGGAGCTTACCATGACCGAGTA
CAAGCCCACGGTGCGCCTCGCCACCCGCGACGACGTCCCCAGGGCCGTACGCACCCTCGCCGCCGCGTTC
GCCGACTACCCCGCCACGCGCCACACCGTCGATCCGGACCGCCACATCGAGCGGGTCACCGAGCTGCAAG
AACTCTTCCTCACGCGCGTCGGGCTCGACATCGGCAAGGTGTGGGTCGCGGACGACGGCGCCGCCGTGGC
GGTCTGGACCACGCCGGAGAGCGTCGAAGCGGGGGCGGTGTTCGCCGAGATCGGCCCGCGCATGGCCGAG
TTGAGCGGTTCCCGGCTGGCCGCGCAGCAACAGATGGAAGGCCTCCTGGCGCCGCACCGGCCCAAGGAGC
CCGCGTGGTTCCTGGCCACCGTCGGCGTCTCGCCCGACCACCAGGGCAAGGGTCTGGGCAGCGCCGTCGT
GCTCCCCGGAGTGGAGGCGGCCGAGCGCGCCGGGGTGCCCGCCTTCCTGGAGACCTCCGCGCCCCGCAAC
CTCCCCTTCTACGAGCGGCTCGGCTTCACCGTCACCGCCGACGTCGAGGTGCCCGAAGGACCGCGCACCT
GGTGCATGACCCGCAAGCCCGGTGCCAGTTAACGAATTCTAGATCTTGAGACAAATGGCAGTATTCATCC
ACAATTTTAAAAGAAAAGGGGGGATTGGGGGGTACAGTGCAGGGGAAAGAATAGTAGACATAATAGCAAC
AGACATACAAACTAAAGAATTACAAAAACAAATTACAAAAATTCAAAATTTTCGGGTTTATTACAGGGAC
AGCAGAGATCCACTTTGGCGCCGGCTCGAGGCCTGCAGGTGCAAAGATGGATAAAGTTTTAAACAGAGAG
GAATCTTTGCAGCTAATGGACCTTCTAGGTCTTGAAAGGAGTGGGAATTGGCTCCGGTGCCCGTCAGTGG
GCAGAGCGCACATCGCCCACAGTCCCCGAGAAGTTGGGGGGAGGGGTCGGCAATTGAACCGGTGCCTAGA
GAAGGTGGCGCGGGGTAAACTGGGAAAGTGATGTCGTGTACTGGCTCCGCCTTTTTCCCGAGGGTGGGGG
AGAACCGTATATAAGTGCAGTAGTCGCCGTGAACGTTCTTTTTCGCAACGGGTTTGCCGCCAGAACACAG
GTAAGTGCCGTGTGTGGTTCCCGCGGGCCTGGCCTCTTTACGGGTTATGGCCCTTGCGTGCCTTGAATTA
CTTCCACCTGGCTGCAGTACGTGATTCTTGATCCCGAGCTTCGGGTTGGAAGTGGGTGGGAGAGTTCGAG
GCCTTGCGCTTAAGGAGCCCCTTCGCCTCGTGCTTGAGTTGAGGCCTGGCCTGGGCGCTGGGGCCGCCGC
GTGCGAATCTGGTGGCACCTTCGCGCCTGTCTCGCTGCTTTCGATAAGTCTCTAGCCATTTAAAATTTTT
GATGACCTGCTGCGACGCTTTTTTTCTGGCAAGATAGTCTTGTAAATGCGGGCCAAGATCTGCACACTGG
TATTTCGGTTTTTGGGGCCGCGGGCGGCGACGGGGCCCGTGCGTCCCAGCGCACATGTTCGGCGAGGCGG
GGCCTGCGAGCGCGGCCACCGAGAATCGGACGGGGGTAGTCTCAAGCTGGCCGGCCTGCTCTGGTGCCTG
GCCTCGCGCCGCCGTGTATCGCCCCGCCCTGGGCGGCAAGGCTGGCCCGGTCGGCACCAGTTGCGTGAGC
GGAAAGATGGCCGCTTCCCGGCCCTGCTGCAGGGAGCTCAAAATGGAGGACGCGGCGCTCGGGAGAGCGG
GCGGGTGAGTCACCCACACAAAGGAAAAGGGCCTTTCCGTCCTCAGCCGTCGCTTCATGTGACTCCACGG
AGTACCGGGCGCCGTCCAGGCACCTCGATTAGTTCTCGAGCTTTTGGAGTACGTCGTCTTTAGGTTGGGG
GGAGGGGTTTTATGCGATGGAGTTTCCCCACACTGAGTGGGTGGAGACTGAAGTTAGGCCAGCTTGGCAC
TTGATGTAATTCTCCTTGGAATTTGCCCTTTTTGAGTTTGGATCTTGGTTCATTCTCAAGCCTCAGACAG
TGGTTCAAAGTTTTTTTCTTCCATTTCAGGTGTCGTGAGGCTAGCACCGCCACCATGGAGCCTGCACCCG
CCCGATCTCCGAGGCCCCAGCAGGACCCCGCCCGGCCCCAGGAGCCCACCATGCCTCCCCCCGAGACCCC
CTCTGAAGGCCGCCAGCCCAGCCCCAGCCCCAGCCCTACAGAGCGAGCCCCCGCTTCGGAGGAGGAGTTC
CAGTTTCTGCGCTGCCAGCAATGCCAGGCGGAAGCCAAGTGCCCGAAGCTGCTGCCTTGTCTGCACACGC
TGTGCTCAGGATGCCTGGAGGCGTCGGGCATGCAGTGCCCCATCTGCCAGGCGCCCTGGCCCCTAGGTGC
AGACACACCCGCCCTGGATAACGTCTTTTTCGAGAGTCTGCAGCGGCGCCTGTCGGTGTACCGGCAGATT
GTGGATGCGCAGGCTGTGTGCACCCGCTGCAAAGAGTCGGCCGACTTCTGGTGCTTTGAGTGCGAGCAGC
TCCTCTGCGCCAAGTGCTTCGAGGCACACCAGTGGTTCCTCAAGCACGAGGCCCGGCCCCTAGCAGAGCT
GCGCAACCAGTCGGTGCGTGAGTTCCTGGACGGCACCCGCAAGACCAACAACATCTTCTGCTCCAACCCC
AACCACCGCACCCCTACGCTGACCAGCATCTACTGCCGAGGATGTTCCAAGCCGCTGTGCTGCTCGTGCG
CGCTCCTTGACAGCAGCCACAGTGAGCTCAAGTGCGACATCAGCGCAGAGATCCAGCAGCGACAGGAGGA
GCTGGACGCCATGACGCAGGCGCTGCAGGAGCAGGATAGTGCCTTTGGCGCGGTTCACGCGCAGATGCAC
GCGGCCGTCGGCCAGCTGGGCCGCGCGCGTGCCGAGACCGAGGAGCTGATCCGCGAGCGCGTGCGCCAGG
TGGTAGCTCACGTGCGGGCTCAGGAGCGCGAGCTGCTGGAGGCTGTGGACGCGCGGTACCAGCGCGACTA
CGAGGAGATGGCCAGTCGGCTGGGCCGCCTGGATGCTGTGCTGCAGCGCATCCGCACGGGCAGCGCGCTG
GTGCAGAGGATGAAGTGCTACGCCTCGGACCAGGAGGTGCTGGACATGCACGGTTTCCTGCGCCAGGCGC
TCTGCCGCCTGCGCCAGGAGGAGCCCCAGAGCCTGCAAGCTGCCGTGCGCACCGATGGCTTCGACGAGTT
CAAGGTGCGCCTGCAGGACCTCAGCTCTTGCATCACCCAGGGGAAAGATGCAGCTGTATCCAAGAAAGCC
AGCCCAGAGGCTGCCAGCACTCCCAGGGACCCTATTGACGTTGACCTGCCCGAGGAGGCAGAGAGAGTGA
AGGCCCAGGTTCAGGCCCTGGGGCTGGCTGAAGCCCAGCCTATGGCTGTGGTACAGTCAGTGCCCGGGGC
ACACCCCGTGCCAGTGTACGCCTTCTCCATCAAAGGCCCTTCCTATGGAGAGGATGTCTCCAATACAACG
ACAGCCCAGAAGAGGAAGTGCAGCCAGACCCAGTGCCCCAGGAAGGTCATCAAGATGGAGTCTGAGGAGG
GGAAGGAGGCAAGGTTGGCTCGGAGCTCCCCGGAGCAGCCCAGGCCCAGCACCTCCAAGGCAGTCTCACC
ACCCCACCTGGATGGACCGCCTAGCCCCAGGAGCCCCGTCATAGGAAGTGAGGTCTTCCTGCCCAACAGC
AACCACGTGGCCAGTGGCGCCGGGGAGGCAGAGGAACGCGTTGTGGTGATCAGCAGCTCGGAAGACTCAG
ATGCCGAAAACTCGTGCATGGAGCCCATGGAGACCGCCGAGCCACAGTCCTCGCCAGCCCACTCCTCGCC
AGCCCACTCCTCGCCAGCCCACTCCTCGCCAGTCCAGTCTCTGCTGAGAGCACAAGGAGCCTCCAGCCTG
CCCTGTGGCACATACCACCCCCCAGCTTGGCCTCCCCACCAGCCCGCTGAGCAGGCTGCCACCCCCGATG
CTGAGCCTCACAGCGAGCCTCCTGATCACCAGGAGCGCCCTGCCGTCCACCGTGGGATCCGCTACCTGTT
GTACAGAGCACAGAGAGCCATCCGCCTTCGCCATGCCCTCCGCTTGCACCCTCAATTGCATCGGGCCCCT
ATTCGGACTTGGTCTCCCCATGTGGTCCAAGCCAGCACTCCTGCCATCACAGGGCCCCTCAACCATCCTG
CCAATGCCCAGGAACATCCTGCCCAGCTGCAAAGGGGCATCAGCCCACCCCACCGGATACGAGGGGCTGT
GCGATCCCGCAGCCGCTCCCTCCGGGGCTCCTCCCATTTATCCCAGTGGCTCAACAACTTTTTTGCCCTC
CCCTTCTCCTCCATGGCTTCCCAGCTTGACATGTCTTCCGTGGTGGGGGCAGGGGAAAGCAGAGCCCAGA
CTCTTGGAGCAGGTGTTCCCCCTGGGGACTCTGTCAGAGGCTCCATGGAGGCCTCTCAAGTCCAAGTGCC
TCTGGAAGCCTCTCCAATTACATTCCCACCACCCTGTGCCCCAGAAAGGCCCCCCATCAGCCCAGTCCCA
GGCGCCCGTCAAGCAGGCCTCTAGTAATGAACTAGTCCGTAACTTGAAAGTATTTCGATTTCTTGGCTTT
ATATATCTTGTGGAAAGGACGAATACACAACCGAGCTCTATCAAAGACGCGTTAAGTCGACAATCAACCT
CTGGATTACAAAATTTGTGAAAGATTGACTGGTATTCTTAACTATGTTGCTCCTTTTACGCTATGTGGAT
ACGCTGCTTTAATGCCTTTGTATCATGCTATTGCTTCCCGTATGGCTTTCATTTTCTCCTCCTTGTATAA
ATCCTGGTTGCTGTCTCTTTATGAGGAGTTGTGGCCCGTTGTCAGGCAACGTGGCGTGGTGTGCACTGTG
TTTGCTGACGCAACCCCCACTGGTTGGGGCATTGCCACCACCTGTCAGCTCCTTTCCGGGACTTTCGCTT
TCCCCCTCCCTATTGCCACGGCGGAACTCATCGCCGCCTGCCTTGCCCGCTGCTGGACAGGGGCTCGGCT
GTTGGGCACTGACAATTCCGTGGTGTTGTCGGGGAAATCATCGTCCTTTCCTTGGCTGCTCGCCTGTGTT
GCCACCTGGATTCTGCGCGGGACGTCCTTCTGCTACGTCCCTTCGGCCCTCAATCCAGCGGACCTTCCTT
CCCGCGGCCTGCTGCCGGCTCTGCGGCCTCTTCCGCGTCTTCGCCTTCGCCCTCAGACGAGTCGGATCTC
CCTTTGGGCCGCCTCCCCGCGTCGACTTTAAGACCAATGACTTACAAGGCAGCTGTAGATCTTAGCCACT
TTTTAAAAGAAAAGGGGGGACTGGAAGGGCTAATTCACTCCCAACGAAGACAAGATCTGCTTTTTGCTTG
TACTGGGTCTCTCTGGTTAGACCAGATCTGAGCCTGGGAGCTCTCTGGCTAACTAGGGAACCCACTGCTT
AAGCCTCAATAAAGCTTGCCTTGAGTGCTTCAAGTAGTGTGTGCCCGTCTGTTGTGTGACTCTGGTAACT
AGAGATCCCTCAGACCCTTTTAGTCAGTGTGGAAAATCTCTAGCAGTACGTATAGTAGTTCATGTCATCT
TATTATTCAGTATTTATAACTTGCAAAGAAATGAATATCAGAGAGTGAGAGGAACTTGTTTATTGCAGCT
TATAATGGTTACAAATAAAGCAATAGCATCACAAATTTCACAAATAAAGCATTTTTTTCACTGCATTCTA
GTTGTGGTTTGTCCAAACTCATCAATGTATCTTATCATGTCTGGCTCTAGCTATCCCGCCCCTAACTCCG
CCCATCCCGCCCCTAACTCCGCCCAGTTCCGCCCATTCTCCGCCCCATGGCTGACTAATTTTTTTTATTT
ATGCAGAGGCCGAGGCCGCCTCGGCCTCTGAGCTATTCCAGAAGTAGTGAGGAGGCTTTTTTGGAGGCCT
AGGGACGTACCCAATTCGCCCTATAGTGAGTCGTATTACGCGCGCTCACTGGCCGTCGTTTTACAACGTC
GTGACTGGGAAAACCCTGGCGTTACCCAACTTAATCGCCTTGCAGCACATCCCCCTTTCGCCAGCTGGCG
TAATAGCGAAGAGGCCCGCACCGATCGCCCTTCCCAACAGTTGCGCAGCCTGAATGGCGAATGGG
[124 nt withheld, positions 8186-8309]
C
[91 nt withheld, positions 8311-8401]
A
[49 nt withheld, positions 8403-8451]
CCTTTGACGTTGGAGTCCACGTTCTTT
[37 nt withheld, positions 8479-8515]
ACCCTATCTCGGTCTATTCTTTTGATTTATAAGGGATTTTGCCGATTTCGGCCTATTGGTTAAAAAATGA
GCTGATTTAACAAAAATTTAACGCGAATTTTAACAAAATATTAACGCTTACAATTTAGGTGGCACTTTTC
GGGGAAATGTGCGCGGAACCCCTATTTGTTTATTTTTCTAAATACATTCAAATATGTATCCGCTCATGAG
ACAATAACCCTGATAAATGCTTCAATAATATTGAAAAAGGAAGAGTATGAGTATTCAACATTTCCGTGTC
GCCCTTATTCCCTTTTTTGCGGCATTTTGCCTTCCTGTTTTTGCTCACCCAGAAACGCTGGTGAAAGTAA
AAGATGCTGAAGATCAGTTGGGTGCACGAGTGGGTTACATCGAACTGGATCTCAACAGCGGTAAGATCCT
TGAGAGTTTTCGCCCCGAAGAACGTTTTCCAATGATGAGCACTTTTAAAGTTCTGCTATGTGGCGCGGTA
TTATCCCGTATTGACGCCGGGCAAGAGCAACTCGGTCGCCGCATACACTATTCTCAGAATGACTTGGTTG
AGTACTCACCAGTCACAGAAAAGCATCTTACGGATGGCATGACAGTAAGAGAATTATGCAGTGCTGCCAT
AACCATGAGTGATAACACTGCGGCCAACTTACTTCTGACAACGATCGGAGGACCGAAGGAGCTAACCGCT
TTTTTGCACAACATGGGGGATCATGTAACTCGCCTTGATCGTTGGGAACCGGAGCTGAATGAAGCCATAC
CAAACGACGAGCGTGACACCACGATGCCTGTAGCAATGGCAACAACGTTGCGCAAACTATTAACTGGCGA
ACTACTTACTCTAGCTTCCCGGCAACAATTAATAGACTGGATGGAGGCGGATAAAGTTGCAGGACCACTT
CTGCGCTCGGCCCTTCCGGCTGGCTGGTTTATTGCTGATAAATCTGGAGCCGGTGAGCGTGGGTCTCGCG
GTATCATTGCAGCACTGGGGCCAGATGGTAAGCCCTCCCGTATCGTAGTTATCTACACGACGGGGAGTCA
GGCAACTATGGATGAACGAAATAGACAGATCGCTGAGATAGGTGCCTCACTGATTAAGCATTGGTAACTG
TCAGACCAAGTTTACTCATATATACTTTAGATTGATTTAAAACTTCATTTTTAATTTAAAAGGATCTAGG
TGAAGATCCTTTTTGATAATCTCATGACCAAAATCCCTTAACGTGAGTTTTCGTTCCACTGAGCGTCAGA
CCCCGTAGAAAAGATCAAAGGATCTTCTTGAGATCCTTTTTTTCTGCGCGTAATCTGCTGCTTGCAAACA
AAAAAACCACCGCTACCAGCGGTGGTTTGTTTGCCGGATCAAGAGCTACCAACTCTTTTTCCGAAGGTAA
CTGGCTTCAGCAGAGCGCAGATACCAAATACTGTTCTTCTAGTGTAGCCGTAGTTAGGCCACCACTTCAA
GAACTCTGTAGCACCGCCTACATACCTCGCTCTGCTAATCCTGTTACCAGTGGCTGCTGCCAGTGGCGAT
AAGTCGTGTCTTACCGGGTTGGACTCAAGACGATAGTTACCGGATAAGGCGCAGCGGTCGGGCTGAACGG
GGGGTTCGTGCACACAGCCCAGCTTGGAGCGAACGACCTACACCGAACTGAGATACCTACAGCGTGAGCT
ATGAGAAAGCGCCACGCTTCCCGAAGGGAGAAAGGCGGACAGGTATCCGGTAAGCGGCAGGGTCGGAACA
GGAGAGCGCACGAGGGAGCTTCCAGGGGGAAACGCCTGGTATCTTTATAGTCCTGTCGGGTTTCGCCACC
TCTGACTTGAGCGTCGATTTTTGTGATGCTCGTCAGGGGGGCGGAGCCTATGGAAAAACGCCAGCAACGC
GGCCTTTTTACGGTTCCTGGCCTTTTGCTGGCCTTTTGCTCACATGTTCTTTCCTGCGTTATCCCCTGAT
TCTGTGGATAACCGTATTACCGCCTTTGAGTGAGCTGATACCGCTCGCCGCAGCCGAACGACCGAGCGCA
GCGAGTCAGTGAGCGAGGAAGCGGAAGAGCGCCCAATACGCAAACCGCCTCTCCCCGCGCGTTGGCCGAT
TCATTAATGCAGCTGGCACGACAGGTTTCCCGACTGGAAAGCGGGCAGTGAGCGCAACGCAATTAATGTG
AGTTAGCTCACTCATTAGGCACCCCAGGCTTTACACTTTATGCTTCCGGCTCGTATGTTGTGTGGAATTG
TGAGCGGATAACAATTTCACACAGGAAACAGCTATGACCATGATTACGCCAAGCGCGCAATTAACCCTCA
CTAAAGGGAACAAAAGCTGGAGCTGCAAGC
Features (pLannotate 1.2.2; 31 found; start..end, strand, type, name):
      5..231     +  promoter       RSV promoter: Rous sarcoma virus enhancer/promoter
    232..412     +  LTR            5' LTR (truncated): truncated 5' long terminal repeat (LTR) from HIV-1
    459..584     +  misc_feature   HIV-1 Ψ: packaging signal of human immunodeficiency virus type 1
    568..931     +  CDS            HIV-1 gag (fragment): gag protein from human immunodeficiency virus 1; gag
   1077..1310    +  misc_feature   RRE: The Rev response element (RRE) of HIV-1 allows for Rev-dependent mRNA export from the nucleus to the cytoplasm.
   1687..1713    +  CDS            Rev (fragment): human immunodeficiency virus 1 (HIV-1) Rev protein; rev; enhances nuclear export of unspliced and incompletely spliced viral mRNAs
   1720..1743    +  promoter       SV40 promoter (fragment): SV40 early promoter
   1744..1815    +  promoter       SV40 promoter (fragment): SV40 enhancer and early promoter
   1839..1974    +  rep_origin     SV40 ori: SV40 origin of replication
   2020..2616    +  CDS            PuroR (fragment): puromycin N-acetyltransferase; pac from Streptomyces; confers resistance to puromycin
   2665..2782    +  misc_feature   cPPT/CTS: central polypurine tract and central termination sequence of HIV-1
   2847..2913    +  CDS            small t antigen (fragment): SV40 (simian virus 40) small t antigen
   2920..4098    +  promoter       EF-1α promoter: strong constitutive promoter for human elongation factor EF-1α
   4115..5863    +  CDS            PML (fragment): PML_HUMAN - Also known as MYL, PP8675, RNF71, TRIM19. Experimental evidence at protein level: Swiss-Prot protein existence level 1. Exhibits antiviral activity against both DNA and RNA viruses. The antiviral activity can involve one or several isoform(s) and can be enhanced by the permanent PML-NB-associated protein DAXX or by the recruitment of p53/TP53 within these structures. Isoform PML-4 restricts varicella zoster virus (VZV) via sequestration of virion capsids in PML-NBs thereby preventing their nuclear egress and inhibiting formation of infectious virus particles. The sumoylated isoform
   6617..6670    +  promoter       U6 promoter (fragment): RNA polymerase III promoter for human U6 snRNA
   6712..7300    +  misc_feature   WPRE: woodchuck hepatitis virus posttranscriptional regulatory element
   7351..7370    +  misc_feature   cPPT/CTS (fragment): central polypurine tract and central termination sequence of HIV-1
   7372..7605    +  LTR            3' LTR (ΔU3): self-inactivating 3' long terminal repeat (LTR) from HIV-1
   7683..7804    +  polyA_signal   SV40 poly(A) signal: SV40 polyadenylation signal
   7844..7979    +  rep_origin     SV40 ori: SV40 origin of replication
   8000..8018    -  promoter       T7 promoter: promoter for bacteriophage T7 RNA polymerase
   8026..8181    +  CDS            lacZα (fragment): LacZα fragment of β-galactosidase; lacZ fragment
   8186..8614    +  rep_origin     f1 ori (sequence partly withheld): f1 bacteriophage origin of replication; arrow indicates direction of (+) strand synthesis
   8667..8771    +  promoter       AmpR promoter: bla
   8772..9632    +  CDS            AmpR: β-lactamase; bla; confers resistance to ampicillin, carbenicillin, and related antibiotics
   9803..10391   +  rep_origin     ori: high-copy-number ColE1/pMB1/pBR322/pUC origin of replication
  10574..10666   +  CDS            lacI (fragment): lac repressor; lacI; The lac repressor binds to the lac operator to inhibit transcription in E. coli. This inhibition can be relieved by adding lactose or isopropyl-β-D-thiogalactopyranoside (IPTG).
  10679..10700   +  protein_bind   CAP binding site: CAP binding activates transcription in the presence of cAMP. E. coli catabolite activator protein
  10715..10745   +  promoter       lac promoter: promoter for the E. coli lac operon
  10749..10771   +  protein_bind   lac operator (fragment): The lac repressor binds to the lac operator to inhibit transcription in E. coli. This inhibition can be relieved by adding lactose or isopropyl-β-D-thiogalactopyranoside (IPTG). lac repressor encoded by lacI
  10814..10832   +  promoter       T3 promoter: promoter for bacteriophage T3 RNA polymerase
