[The description below was written by a language model from this plasmid's Addgene catalogue record and pLannotate feature annotations shown in this document.]
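Description:
TFORF2507 is a lentiviral mammalian expression plasmid built on the pLX_TRC317 backbone, belonging to a barcoded transcription factor ORF collection. It carries the human PML open reading frame (also known as TRIM19, MYL or RNF71), a synthesized insert of about 2.6 kb that the depositor ties to a specific RefSeq/Ensembl transcript isoform. The full sequenced plasmid is 10,855 nt. In bacteria it is maintained through a high-copy ColE1/pUC-type origin with ampicillin resistance (AmpR/β-lactamase). An f1 origin and lac/T7/T3 cloning-vector remnants are also present. The depositor notes that the plasmid may recombine during propagation, as can happen with LTR-containing vectors.

The viral portion has a third-generation, self-inactivating layout. An RSV promoter drives a truncated HIV-1 5' LTR, followed by the Ψ packaging signal with a gag fragment, the RRE for Rev-dependent export of genomic RNA, a cPPT/CTS, and a ΔU3 3' LTR with a downstream SV40 polyadenylation signal. Two expression units lie between the LTRs. An SV40 early promoter drives puromycin N-acetyltransferase for selecting transduced cells, and the strong constitutive EF-1α promoter drives PML, with a WPRE downstream to enhance transcript stability and expression. The automated annotation matches only about 1.75 kb of the insert region to PML, probably because of isoform differences at the 3' end. The unique 24-bp barcode named in the catalogue entry is not annotated as a feature, so its exact position is not given by the record.

The construct is intended for overexpressing PML in mammalian cells. It is particularly suited to pooled screens, where the barcode identifies which factor each cell received, as in directed-differentiation studies.
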