Addgene plasmid #144123: TFORF2507
Purpose: Lentiviral vector for overexpressing transcription factor ORFs with unique 24-bp barcodes. Barcodes facilitate identification of transcription factors in pooled screens.
Depositing lab: Feng Zhang. Depositing organization: Broad Institute. Publication: A transcription factor atlas of directed differentiation. Joung J, Ma S, Tay T, Geiger-Schuller KR, Kirchgatterer PC, Verdine VK, Guo B, Arias-Garcia MA, Allen WE, Singh A, Kuksenko O, Abudayyeh OO, Gootenberg JS, Fu Z, Macrae RK, Buenrostro JD, Regev A, Zhang F. Cell. 2023 Jan 5;186(1):209-229.e26. doi: 10.1016/j.cell.2022.11.026. PubMed 36608654.
Backbone
  Vector backbone: pLX_TRC317
  Backbone manufacturer: Broad Institute Genetic Perturbation Platform
  Backbone size w/o insert (bp): 8264
  Vector type: Mammalian Expression, Lentiviral
  Selectable markers: Puromycin
Growth in bacteria
  Bacterial resistance: Ampicillin, 100 μg/mL
  Growth temperature: 37°C
  Growth strain: NEB Stable
  Copy number: High Copy
Gene/Insert
  Gene/Insert name: PML
  Species: H. sapiens (human)
  Insert size (bp): 2591
  Entrez Gene: PML (a.k.a. MYL, PP8675, RNF71, TRIM19)
  Promoter: EF1a
  Cloning method: Unknown
  Sequencing primers: 5′ GGGTGGAGACTGAAGTTAGGCCAG; 3′ CACATAGCGTAAAAGGAGCAACATAG
Terms and licenses: Academic/Nonprofit Terms; Industry Terms: Not Available to Industry
Depositor comments: NM_033239,ENST00000268059 . The transcription factor ORF portion of this plasmid was synthesized by Genewiz. Please test multiple small colonies in case of plasmid recombination. To make this collection available in a timely manner, a portion of this collection was not fully sequenced by Addgene. If an Addgene verified full plasmid sequence is not available, please contact us prior to placing an order to request the full sequence.
How to cite: TFORF2507 was a gift from Feng Zhang (Addgene plasmid # 144123 ; http://n2t.net/addgene:144123 ; RRID:Addgene_144123)
