>Addgene plasmid #144123 | TFORF2507 | depositor partial sequence | sequence record 284493 | Insert
ACCGCCACCATGGAGCCTGCACCCGCCCGATCTCCGAGGCCCCAGCAGGACCCCGCCCGGCCCCAGGAGC
CCACCATGCCTCCCCCCGAGACCCCCTCTGAAGGCCGCCAGCCCAGCCCCAGCCCCAGCCCTACAGAGCG
AGCCCCCGCTTCGGAGGAGGAGTTCCAGTTTCTGCGCTGCCAGCAATGCCAGGCGGAAGCCAAGTGCCCG
AAGCTGCTGCCTTGTCTGCACACGCTGTGCTCAGGATGCCTGGAGGCGTCGGGCATGCAGTGCCCCATCT
GCCAGGCGCCCTGGCCCCTAGGTGCAGACACACCCGCCCTGGATAACGTCTTTTTCGAGAGTCTGCAGCG
GCGCCTGTCGGTGTACCGGCAGATTGTGGATGCGCAGGCTGTGTGCACCCGCTGCAAAGAGTCGGCCGAC
TTCTGGTGCTTTGAGTGCGAGCAGCTCCTCTGCGCCAAGTGCTTCGAGGCACACCAGTGGTTCCTCAAGC
ACGAGGCCCGGCCCCTAGCAGAGCTGCGCAACCAGTCGGTGCGTGAGTTCCTGGACGGCACCCGCAAGAC
CAACAACATCTTCTGCTCCAACCCCAACCACCGCACCCCTACGCTGACCAGCATCTACTGCCGAGGATGT
TCCAAGCCGCTGTGCTGCTCGTGCGCGCTCCTTGACAGCAGCCACAGTGAGCTCAAGTGCGACATCAGCG
CAGAGATCCAGCAGCGACAGGAGGAGCTGGACGCCATGACGCAGGCGCTGCAGGAGCAGGATAGTGCCTT
TGGCGCGGTTCACGCGCAGATGCACGCGGCCGTCGGCCAGCTGGGCCGCGCGCGTGCCGAGACCGAGGAG
CTGATCCGCGAGCGCGTGCGCCAGGTGGTAGCTCACGTGCGGGCTCAGGAGCGCGAGCTGCTGGAGGCTG
TGGACGCGCGGTACCAGCGCGACTACGAGGAGATGGCCAGTCGGCTGGGCCGCCTGGATGCTGTGCTGCA
GCGCATCCGCACGGGCAGCGCGCTGGTGCAGAGGATGAAGTGCTACGCCTCGGACCAGGAGGTGCTGGAC
ATGCACGGTTTCCTGCGCCAGGCGCTCTGCCGCCTGCGCCAGGAGGAGCCCCAGAGCCTGCAAGCTGCCG
TGCGCACCGATGGCTTCGACGAGTTCAAGGTGCGCCTGCAGGACCTCAGCTCTTGCATCACCCAGGGGAA
AGATGCAGCTGTATCCAAGAAAGCCAGCCCAGAGGCTGCCAGCACTCCCAGGGACCCTATTGACGTTGAC
CTGCCCGAGGAGGCAGAGAGAGTGAAGGCCCAGGTTCAGGCCCTGGGGCTGGCTGAAGCCCAGCCTATGG
CTGTGGTACAGTCAGTGCCCGGGGCACACCCCGTGCCAGTGTACGCCTTCTCCATCAAAGGCCCTTCCTA
TGGAGAGGATGTCTCCAATACAACGACAGCCCAGAAGAGGAAGTGCAGCCAGACCCAGTGCCCCAGGAAG
GTCATCAAGATGGAGTCTGAGGAGGGGAAGGAGGCAAGGTTGGCTCGGAGCTCCCCGGAGCAGCCCAGGC
CCAGCACCTCCAAGGCAGTCTCACCACCCCACCTGGATGGACCGCCTAGCCCCAGGAGCCCCGTCATAGG
AAGTGAGGTCTTCCTGCCCAACAGCAACCACGTGGCCAGTGGCGCCGGGGAGGCAGAGGAACGCGTTGTG
GTGATCAGCAGCTCGGAAGACTCAGATGCCGAAAACTCGTGCATGGAGCCCATGGAGACCGCCGAGCCAC
AGTCCTCGCCAGCCCACTCCTCGCCAGCCCACTCCTCGCCAGCCCACTCCTCGCCAGTCCAGTCTCTGCT
GAGAGCACAAGGAGCCTCCAGCCTGCCCTGTGGCACATACCACCCCCCAGCTTGGCCTCCCCACCAGCCC
GCTGAGCAGGCTGCCACCCCCGATGCTGAGCCTCACAGCGAGCCTCCTGATCACCAGGAGCGCCCTGCCG
TCCACCGTGGGATCCGCTACCTGTTGTACAGAGCACAGAGAGCCATCCGCCTTCGCCATGCCCTCCGCTT
GCACCCTCAATTGCATCGGGCCCCTATTCGGACTTGGTCTCCCCATGTGGTCCAAGCCAGCACTCCTGCC
ATCACAGGGCCCCTCAACCATCCTGCCAATGCCCAGGAACATCCTGCCCAGCTGCAAAGGGGCATCAGCC
CACCCCACCGGATACGAGGGGCTGTGCGATCCCGCAGCCGCTCCCTCCGGGGCTCCTCCCATTTATCCCA
GTGGCTCAACAACTTTTTTGCCCTCCCCTTCTCCTCCATGGCTTCCCAGCTTGACATGTCTTCCGTGGTG
GGGGCAGGGGAAAGCAGAGCCCAGACTCTTGGAGCAGGTGTTCCCCCTGGGGACTCTGTCAGAGGCTCCA
TGGAGGCCTCTCAAGTCCAAGTGCCTCTGGAAGCCTCTCCAATTACATTCCCACCACCCTGTGCCCCAGA
AAGGCCCCCCATCAGCCCAGTCCCAGGCGCCCGTCAAGCAGGCCTCTAGTAATGAACTAGTCCGTAACTT
GAAAGTATTTCGATTTCTTGGCTTTATATATCTTGTGGAAAGGACGAATACACAACCGAGCTCTATCAAA
G
