>Addgene plasmid #144123 | TFORF2507 | depositor partial sequence | sequence record 284494 | Barcode
ATACACAACCGAGCTCTATCAAAG
